>Addgene plasmid #134356 | pSC101-ΔPS-PM,CS-RBSBBa_B0034-geneVI | addgene full sequence | sequence record 266113 | Addgene NGS Result
TTTACGGTCTTTAAAAAGGCCGTAATATCCAGCTGAACGGTCTGGTTATAGGTACATTGAGCAACTGACT
GAAATGCCTCAAAATGTTCTTTACGATGCCATTGGGATATATCAACGGTGGTATATCCAGTGATTTTTTT
CTCCATTTTAGCTTCCTTAGCTCCTGAAAATCTCGATAACTCAAAAAATACGCCCGGTAGTGATCTTATT
TCATTATGGTGAAAGTTGGAACCTCTTACAAAAGGATCTAGGTGAAGATCCTTTTTGATAATCTCATGAG
CGGATACATATTTGAATGTATTTAGAAAAATAAACAAATAGGGGTTCCGCGCACATTTCCCCGAAAAGTG
CCACCTTCAGGCTGCGCAACTGTTGGGAAGGGCGATCGGTGCGGGCCTCTTCGCTATTACGCCAGCTGGC
GAAAGGGGGATGTGCTGCAAGGCGATTAAGTTGGGTAACGCCAGGGTTTTCCCAGTCACGACGTTGTAAA
ACGACGGCCAGTGAGCGCGCGTAATACGACTCACTATAGGGCGAATTGGGTACCGGGCCCCCCCTCGAGG
TCGACGGTATCGATAAGCTTGATATCGAATTCGCAACCATTATCACCGGCGGTGATAAAATAGTTATCAC
CGGCGGTGATAGATATTACAAACTTTCTTGTATAGATTTACAATGTATCTTGTAAAGAGGAGAAATACTA
G
[83 nt withheld, positions 702-784]
T
[104 nt withheld, positions 786-889]
TCAATTACCCTCTGACTTTGTTCAGGGT
[56 nt withheld, positions 918-973]
A
[66 nt withheld, positions 975-1040]
CGCAAAAAACCCCGCTTCGGCGGGGTTTTTTCGCAGCTCCAGCTTTTGTTCCCTTTAGTGAGGGTTAATT
GCGCGCTTGGCGTAATCATGGTCATAGCTGTTTCCTGTGTGAAATTGTTATCCGCTCACAATTCCACACA
ACATACGAGCCGGAAGCATAAAGTGTAAAGCCTGGGGTGCCTAATGAGTGAGCTAACTCACATTAATTGC
GTTGCGCTCACTGCCCGCTTTCCAGTCGGGAAACCTGTCGTGCCAGCTGCATTAATGAATCGGCCAACGC
GCGGGGAGAGGCGGTTTGCGTATTGGGCGCTCTTCCGCTTCCTCGCTCACTGACTCGCTGCGCTCGGTCG
TTCGGCTGCGGCGAGCGGTATCAGCTCACTCAAAGGCGGTAATACGGTTATCCACAGAATCAGGGGATAA
CGCAGGAAAGAACATGTGAGATCTCTACGGGTCGGATTTGAAGTCGTCTTGGTAGGAGGCAGCCTGAATG
GCGAATGCCGATGCCCTTGAGAGCCTTCAACCCAGTCAGCTCCTTCCGGTGGGCGCGGGGCATGACTATC
GTCGCCGCACTTATGACTGTCTTCTTTATCATGCAACTCGTAGGACAGGGTGCCGGCAGCGCTCTGGGTC
ATTTTCGGCGAGGACCGCTTTCGCTGGAGCGCGACGATGATCGGCCTGTCGCTTGCGGTATTCGGAATCT
TGCACGCCCTCGCTCAAGCCTTCGTCACTGGTCCCGCCACCAAACGTTTCGGCGAGAAGCAGGCCATTAT
CGCCGGCATGGCGGCCGACGCGCTGGGCTACGTCTTGCTGGCGTTCGCGACGCGAGGCTGGATGGCCTTC
CCCATTATGATTCTTCTCGCTTCCGGCGGCATCGGGATGCCCGCGTTGCAGGCCATGCTGTCCAGGCAGG
TAGATGACGACCATCAGGGACAGCTTCAAGGATCGCTCGCGGCTCTTACCAGCCTAACTTCGATCATTGG
ACCGCTGATCGTCACGGCGATTTATGCCGCCTCGGCGAGCACATGGAACGGGTTGGCATGGATTGTAGGC
GCCGCCCTATACCTTGTCTGCCTCCCCGCGTTGCGTCGCGGTGCATGGAGCCGGGCCACCTCGACCTGAA
TGGAAGCCGGCGGCACCTCGCTAACGGATTCACCACTCCGCAGACCCGCCATAAAACGCCCTGAGAAGCC
CGTGACGGGCTTTTCTTGTATTATGGGTAGTTTCCTTGCATGAATCCATAAAAGGCGCCTGTAGTGCCAT
TTACCCCCATTCACTGCCAGAGCCGTGAGCGCAGCGAACTGAATGTCACGAAAAAGACAGCGACTCAGGT
GCCTGATGGTCGGAGACAAAAGGAATATTCAGCGATTTGCCCGAGCTTGCGAGGGTGCTACTTAAGCCTT
TAGGGTTTTAAGGTCTGTTTTGTAGAGGAGCAAACAGCGTTTGCGACATCCTTTTGTAATACTGCGGAAC
TGACTAAAGTAGTGAGTTATACACAGGGCTGGGATCTATTCTTTTTATCTTTTTTTATTCTTTCTTTATT
CTATAAATTATAACCACTTGAATATAAACAAAAAAAACACACAAAGGTCTAGCGGAATTTACAGAGGGTC
TAGCAGAATTTACAAGTTTTCCAGCAAAGGTCTAGCAGAATTTACAGATACCCACAACTCAAAGGAAAAG
GACTAGTAATTATCATTGACTAGCCCATCTCAATTGGTATAGTGATTAAAATCACCTAGACCAATTGAGA
TGTATGTCTGAATTAGTTGTTTTCAAAGCAAATGAACTAGCGATTAGTCGCTATGACTTAACGGAGCATG
AAACCAAGCTAATTTTATGCTGTGTGGCACTACTCAACCCCACGATTGAAAACCCTACAAGGAAAGAACG
GACGGTATCGTTCACTTATAACCAATACGCTCAGATGATGAACATCAGTAGGGAAAATGCTTATGGTGTA
TTAGCTAAAGCAACCAGAGAGCTGATGACGAGAACTGTGGAAATCAGGAATCCTTTGGTTAAAGGCTTTG
AGATCTTCCAGTGGACAAACTATGCCAAGTTCTCAAGCGAAAAATTAGAATTAGTTTTTAGTGAAGAGAT
ATTGCCTTATCTTTTCCAGTTAAAAAAATTCATAAAATATAATCTGGAACATGTTAAGTCTTTTGAAAAC
AAATACTCTATGAGGATTTATGAGTGGTTATTAAAAGAACTAACACAAAAGAAAACTCACAAGGCAAATA
TAGAGATTAGCCTTGATGAATTTAAGTTCATGTTAATGCTTGAAAATAACTACCATGAGTTTAAAAGGCT
TAACCAATGGGTTTTGAAACCAATAAGTAAAGATTTAAACACTTACAGCAATATGAAATTGGTGGTTGAT
AAGCGAGGCCGCCCGACTGATACGTTGATTTTCCAAGTTGAACTAGATAGACAAATGGATCTCGTAACCG
AACTTGAGAACAACCAGATAAAAATGAATGGTGACAAAATACCAACAACCATTACATCAGATTCCTACCT
ACATAACGGACTAAGAAAAACACTACACGATGCTTTAACAGCAAAAATTCAGCTCACCAGTTTTGAGGCA
AAATTTTTGAGTGACATGCAAAGTAAGTATGATCTCAATGGTTCGTTCTCATGGCTCACGCAAAAACAAC
GAACCACACTAGAGAACATACTGGCTAAATACGGAAGGATCTGAGGTTCTTATGGCTCTTGTATCTATCA
GTGAAGCATCAAGACTAACAAACAAAAGTAGAACAACTGTTCACCGTTACATATCAAAGGGAAAACTGTC
CATATGCACAGATGAAAACGGTGTAAAAAAGATAGATACATCAGAGCTTTTACGAGTTTTTGGTGCATTC
AAAGCTGTTCACCATGAACAGATCGACAATGTAACAGATGAACAGCATGTAACACCTAATAGAACAGGTG
AAACCAGTAAAACAAAGCAACTAGAACATGAAATTGAACACCTGAGACAACTTGTTACAGCTCAACAGTC
ACACATAGACAGCCTGAAACAGGCGATGCTGCTTATCGAATCAAAGCTGCCGACAACACGGGAGCCAGTG
ACGCCTCCCGTGGGGAAAAAATCATGGCAATTCTGGAAGAAATAGCGCTTTCAGCCGGCAAACCGGCTGA
AGCCGGATCTGCGATTCTGATAACAAACTAGCAACACCAGAACAGCCCGTTTGCGGGCAGCAAAACCCGT
ACTTTTGGACGTTCCGGCGGTTTTTTGTGGCGAGTGGTGTTCGGGCGGTGCGCGCAAGATCCATTATGTT
AAACGGGCGAGTTTACATCTCAAAACCGCCCGCTTAACACCATCAGAAATCCTCAGCGCGATTTTAAGCA
CCAACCCCCCCCCGTAACACCCAAATCCATACTGAAAGTGGCTTTGTTGAATAAATCAGATTTCGGGTAA
GTCTCCCCCGTAGCGGGTTGTGTTTTCAGGCAATACGCACGCTTTCAGGCATACCTGCTTTCGTCATTTT
GTTCAGCGCTCGTACCAGGGCCATAGCCTCCACAACCTGACCATCGTAGTCACGCAGCGTCAGTGAACCC
CCGAACAGAGATCTGACGCTCAGTGGAACGAAAACTCACGTTAAGGGATTTTGGTCATGAGACAATAACC
CTGATAAATGCTTCAATAATCGCAGACCAAAACGATCTCAAGAAGATCATCTTATTAATCAGATAAAATA
TTTCTAGGCACCAATAACTGCCTTAAAAAAATTACGCCCCGCCCTGCCACTCATCGCAGTACTGTTGTAA
TTCATTAAGCATTCTGCCGACATGGAAGCCATCACAAACGGCATGATGAACCTGAATCGCCAGCGGCATC
AGCACCTTGTCGCCTTGCGTATAATATTTGCCCATGGTGAAAACGGGGGCGAAGAAGTTGTCCATATTGG
CCACGTTTAAATCAAAACTGGTGAAACTCACCCAGGGATTGGCTGAGACGAAAAACATATTCTCAATAAA
CCCTTTAGGGAAATAGGCCAGGTTTTCACCGTAACACGCCACATCTTGCGAATATATGTGTAGAAACTGC
CGGAAATCGTCGTGGTATTCACTCCAGAGCGATGAAAACGTTTCAGTTTGCTCATGGAAAACGGTGTAAC
AAGGGTGAACACTATCCCATATCACCAGCTCACCGTCTTTCATTGCCATACGAAATTCCGGATGAGCATT
CATCAGGCGGGCAAGAATGTGAATAAAGGCCGGATAAAACTTGTGCTTATTTTTC
Features (pLannotate 1.2.2; 20 found; start..end, strand, type, name):
    147..239     -  promoter       cat promoter (fragment): promoter of the E. coli cat gene encoding chloramphenicol acetyltransferase
    272..331     -  promoter       AmpR promoter (fragment): bla
    356..504     -  CDS            lacZα (fragment): LacZα fragment of β-galactosidase; lacZ fragment
    512..530     +  promoter       T7 promoter: promoter for bacteriophage T7 RNA polymerase
    539..592     -  misc_feature   MCS (fragment): pBluescript multiple cloning site
    702..1040    +  CDS            M13 gene VI (sequence partly withheld): pVI; VI; minor coat protein
   1092..1110    -  promoter       T3 promoter: promoter for bacteriophage T3 RNA polymerase
   1155..1171    -  protein_bind   lac operator: The lac repressor binds to the lac operator to inhibit transcription in E. coli. This inhibition can be relieved by adding lactose or isopropyl-β-D-thiogalactopyranoside (IPTG). lac repressor encoded by lacI
   1179..1209    -  promoter       lac promoter: promoter for the E. coli lac operon
   1224..1245    -  protein_bind   CAP binding site: CAP binding activates transcription in the presence of cAMP. E. coli catabolite activator protein
   1258..1350    -  CDS            lacI (fragment): lac repressor; lacI; The lac repressor binds to the lac operator to inhibit transcription in E. coli. This inhibition can be relieved by adding lactose or isopropyl-β-D-thiogalactopyranoside (IPTG).
   1352..1480    -  rep_origin     RSF ori (fragment): Plasmids containing the RSF 1030 origin of replication can be propagated in E. coli cells that contain additional plasmids with compatible origins.
   1519..1535    +  CDS            lacZα (fragment): LacZα fragment of β-galactosidase; lacZ fragment
   1538..2159    +  CDS            TcR (fragment): tetracycline efflux protein; tet; confers resistance to tetracycline
   2524..2746    +  rep_origin     pSC101 ori: low-copy replication origin that requires the Rep101 protein
   2794..3744    +  CDS            Rep101: RepA protein needed for replication with the pSC101 origin; rep101
   4499..4627    -  CDS            TRA2_ECOLX (fragment): Protein predicted: Swiss-Prot protein existence level 4. Required for transposition of transposon Tn903. From Escherichia coli.
   4665..4700    +  promoter       AmpR promoter (fragment): bla
   4701..4721    -  rep_origin     p15A ori (fragment): Plasmids containing the medium-copy-number p15A origin of replication can be propagated in E. coli cells that contain a second plasmid with the ColE1 origin.
   4785..146     -  CDS            cat (across the origin): CAT_ECOLX - Experimental evidence at protein level: Swiss-Prot protein existence level 1. This enzyme is an effector of chloramphenicol resistance in bacteria. From Escherichia coli. This protein is used as a marker in many commonly used cloning vectors, such as pACYC184.
