[The description below was written by a language model from this plasmid's Addgene catalogue record and pLannotate feature annotations shown in this document.]
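Description:
pSC101-ΔPS-PM,CS-RBSBBa_B0034-geneVI is a low-copy bacterial expression plasmid of about 5.3 kb, catalogued as an "accessory plasmid". It replicates in E. coli through the pSC101 origin together with the Rep101 (RepA) initiator protein encoded on the same backbone. Selection is by chloramphenicol, conferred by a cat gene with its native promoter that spans the numbering origin of the sequence. The feature table also lists numerous short fragments, including parts of lacZα, lacI, TcR, a Tn903 transposition protein, AmpR promoter pieces, and slivers of the RSF and p15A origins. These look like leftovers from earlier cloning steps rather than functional elements.

The payload is the 339 bp M13 gene VI, which encodes the minor coat protein pVI needed for assembly of filamentous phage particles. It sits in a pBluescript-type cloning region between T7 and T3 promoter sequences, next to a lac promoter/operator/CAP-site segment that is annotated on the opposite strand. The plasmid name indicates that gene VI is translated from the BBa_B0034 ribosome binding site and is controlled by a promoter arrangement designated ΔPS-PM,CS. This promoter is not annotated in the feature table and the record does not define it further.

In phage-assisted directed evolution schemes, an accessory plasmid supplies an essential phage gene in trans, so that phage lacking that gene propagate only when the evolving activity they carry switches on its expression. The linked publication concerns accelerated evolution of a minimal dual transcription factor. It is therefore likely, although not stated in the record, that this construct couples transcription factor activity at the engineered promoter to pVI production and hence to phage propagation.
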