Addgene plasmid #134356: pSC101-ΔPS-PM,CS-RBSBBa_B0034-geneVI
Purpose: Accessory plasmid
Depositing lab: Mark Isalan. Depositing organization: Imperial College London. Publication: Accelerated evolution of a minimal 63-amino acid dual transcription factor. Brodel AK, Rodrigues R, Jaramillo A, Isalan M. Sci Adv. 2020 Jun 10;6(24):eaba2728. doi: 10.1126/sciadv.aba2728. eCollection 2020 Jun. PubMed 32577520.
Backbone
  Vector backbone: pSC101
  Vector type: Bacterial Expression
Growth in bacteria
  Bacterial resistance: Chloramphenicol, 12.5 μg/mL
  Growth temperature: 37°C
  Growth strain: DH5alpha
  Copy number: Low Copy
Gene/Insert
  Gene/Insert name: Gene VI
  Insert size (bp): 339
Terms and licenses: Academic/Nonprofit Terms; Industry Terms: Not Available to Industry
How to cite: pSC101-ΔPS-PM,CS-RBSBBa_B0034-geneVI was a gift from Mark Isalan (Addgene plasmid # 134356 ; http://n2t.net/addgene:134356 ; RRID:Addgene_134356)
